>Addgene plasmid #208370 | pCMV5D HA-PPM1H S124A/S211A | addgene full sequence | sequence record 416700 | Addgene NGS Result
AAAATTTAAGCTACAACAAGGCAAGGCTTGACCGACAATTGCATGAAGAATCTGCTTAGGGTTAGGCGTT
TTGCGCTGCTTCGCGATGTACGGGCCAGATATACGCGTTGACATTGATTATTGACTAGTTATTAATAGTA
ATCAATTACGGGGTCATTAGTTCATAGCCCATATATGGAGTTCCGCGTTACATAACTTACGGTAAATGGC
CCGCCTGGCTGACCGCCCAACGACCCCCGCCCATTGACGTCAATAATGACGTATGTTCCCATAGTAACGC
CAATAGGGACTTTCCATTGACGTCAATGGGTGGAGTATTTACGGTAAACTGCCCACTTGGCAGTACATCA
AGTGTATCATATGCCAAGTCCGCCCCCTATTGACGTCAATGACGGTAAATGGCCCGCCTGGCATTATGCC
CAGTACATGACCTTACGGGACTTTCCTACTTGGCAGTACATCTACGTATTAGTCATCGCTATTACCATGG
TGATGCGGTTTTGGCAGTACACCAATGGGCGTGGATAGCGGTTTGACTCACGGGGATTTCCAAGTCTCCA
CCCCATTGACGTCAATGGGAGTTTGTTTTGGCACCAAAATCAACGGGACTTTCCAAAATGTCGTAATAAC
CCCGCCCCGTTGACGCAAATGGGCGGTAGGCGTGTACGGTGGGAGGTCTATATAAGCAGAGCTCGTTTAG
TGAACCGTCAGAATTGGCCACCGGATCTGCCGCCATGTACCCATACGATGTGCCAGATTACGCCGGATCC
ATGCTCACTCGAGTGAAATCTGCCGTGGCCAATTTCATGGGCGGCATCATGGCTGGCAGCTCAGGCTCCG
AGCACGGCGGCGGCAGCTGCGGAGGCTCGGACCTGCCCCTGCGTTTCCCCTACGGGCGGCCAGAGTTCCT
GGGGCTGTCTCAGGACGAGGTGGAGTGCAGCGCCGACCACATCGCCCGCCCCATCCTCATCCTCAAGGAG
ACTCGGCGGCTGCCCTGGGCCACTGGCTACGCAGAGGTTATCAATGCCGGGAAGAGCACACACAATGAAG
ACCAAGCCAGCTGTGAGGTGCTCACTGTGAAGAAGAAGGCAGGGGCCGTGACCTCAACCCCAAACAGGAA
CTCATCCAAGAGACGGTCCGCCCTTCCCAATGGGGAAGGGCTGCAGCTGAAGGAGAACTCGGAATCCGAG
GGTGTTTCCTGCCACTATTGGTCGCTGTTTGACGGGCACGCGGGGTCCGGGGCCGCGGTGGTGGCGTCAC
GCCTGCTGCAGCACCACATCACGGAGCAGCTGCAGGACATCGTGGACATCCTGAAGAACTCCGCCGTCCT
GCCCCCTACCTGCCTGGGGGAGGAGCCTGAGAACACGCCCGCCAACAGCCGGACTCTGACCCGGGCAGCC
GCCCTGCGCGGAGGGGTGGGGGCCCCGGGCTCCCCCAGCACGCCCCCCACACGCTTCTTTACCGAGAAGA
AGATTCCCCATGAGTGCCTGGTCATCGGAGCGCTTGAAAGTGCATTCAAGGAAATGGACCTACAGATAGA
ACGAGAGAGGAGTTCATATAATATATCTGGTGGCTGCACGGCCCTCATTGTGATTTGCCTTTTGGGGAAG
CTGTATGTTGCAAATGCTGGGGATAGCAGGGCCATAATCATCAGAAATGGAGAAATTATCCCCATGTCTT
CAGAATTTACCCCCGAGACGGAGCGCCAGCGACTTCAGTACCTGGCATTCATGCAGCCTCACTTGCTGGG
AAATGAGTTCACACATTTGGAGTTTCCAAGGAGAGTACAGAGAAAGGAGCTTGGAAAGAAGATGCTCTAC
AGGGACTTTAATATGACAGGCTGGGCATACAAAACCATTGAGGATGAGGACTTGAAGTTCCCCCTTATAT
ATGGAGAAGGCAAGAAGGCCCGGGTAATGGCAACTATTGGAGTGACCAGGGGACTTGGGGACCATGACCT
GAAGGTGCATGACTCCAACATCTACATTAAACCATTCCTGTCTTCAGCTCCAGAGGTAAGAATCTACGAT
CTTTCAAAATATGATCATGGATCAGATGATGTGCTGATCTTGGCCACTGATGGACTCTGGGACGTTTTAT
CAAATGAAGAAGTAGCAGAAGCAATCACTCAGTTTCTTCCTAACTGTGATCCAGATGATCCTCACAGGTA
CACACTGGCAGCTCAGGACCTGGTGATGCGTGCCCGGGGTGTGCTGAAGGACAGAGGATGGCGGATATCT
AATGACCGACTGGGCTCAGGAGACGACATTTCTGTATATGTCATTCCTTTAATACATGGAAACAAGCTGT
CATGAGCGGCCGCTTACCCATACGATGTGCCAGATTACGCCTAAGTCGAGTCTAGAGGGCCCGTTTAAAC
CCGCTGATCAGCCTCGACTGTGCCTTCTAGTTGCCAGCCATCTGTTGTTTGCCCCTCCCCCGTGCCTTCC
TTGACCCTGGAAGGTGCCACTCCCACTGTCCTTTCCTAATAAAATGAGGAAATTGCATCGCATTGTCTGA
GTAGGTGTCATTCTATTCTGGGGGGTGGGGTGGGGCAGGACAGCAAGGGGGAGGATTGGGAAGACAATAG
CAGGCATGCTGGGGATGCGGTGGGCTCTATGGCTTCTGAGGCGGAAAGAACCAGCTGGGGCTCTAGGGGG
TATCCCC
[124 nt withheld, positions 2668-2791]
C
[91 nt withheld, positions 2793-2883]
AGGGTGATGGTTCACGTACCTAGAAGTTCCTATTCCGAAGTTCCTATTCTCTAGAAAGTATAGGAACTTC
CTTGGCCAAAAAGCCTGAACTCACCGCGACGTCTGTCGAGAAGTTTCTGATCGAAAAGTTCGACAGCGTC
TCCGACCTGATGCAGCTCTCGGAGGGCGAAGAATCTCGTGCTTTCAGCTTCGATGTAGGAGGGCGTGGAT
ATGTCCTGCGGGTAAATAGCTGCGCCGATGGTTTCTACAAAGATCGTTATGTTTATCGGCACTTTGCATC
GGCCGCGCTCCCGATTCCGGAAGTGCTTGACATTGGGGAGTTCAGCGAGAGCCTGACCTATTGCATCTCC
CGCCGTGCACAGGGTGTCACGTTGCAAGACCTGCCTGAAACCGAACTGCCCGCTGTTCTGCAGCCGGTCG
CGGAGGCCATGGATGCGATCGCTGCGGCCGATCTTAGCCAGACGAGCGGGTTCGGCCCATTCGGACCGCA
AGGAATCGGTCAATACACTACATGGCGTGATTTCATATGCGCGATTGCTGATCCCCATGTGTATCACTGG
CAAACTGTGATGGACGACACCGTCAGTGCGTCCGTCGCGCAGGCTCTCGATGAGCTGATGCTTTGGGCCG
AGGACTGCCCCGAAGTCCGGCACCTCGTGCACGCGGATTTCGGCTCCAACAATGTCCTGACGGACAATGG
CCGCATAACAGCGGTCATTGACTGGAGCGAGGCGATGTTCGGGGATTCCCAATACGAGGTCGCCAACATC
TTCTTCTGGAGGCCGTGGTTGGCTTGTATGGAGCAGCAGACGCGCTACTTCGAGCGGAGGCATCCGGAGC
TTGCAGGATCGCCGCGGCTCCGGGCGTATATGCTCCGCATTGGTCTTGACCAACTCTATCAGAGCTTGGT
TGACGGCAATTTCGATGATGCAGCTTGGGCGCAGGGTCGATGCGACGCAATCGTCCGATCCGGAGCCGGG
ACTGTCGGGCGTACACAAATCGCCCGCAGAAGCGCGGCCGTCTGGACCGATGGCTGTGTAGAAGTACTCG
CCGATAGTGGAAACCGACGCCCCAGCACTCGTCCGAGGGCAAAGGAATAGCACGTACTACGAGATTTCGA
TTCCACCGCCGCCTTCTATGAAAGGTTGGGCTTCGGAATCGTTTTCCGGGACGCCGGCTGGATGATCCTC
CAGCGCGGGGATCTCATGCTGGAGTTCTTCGCCCACCCCAACTTGTTTATTGCAGCTTATAATGGTTACA
AATAAAGCAATAGCATCACAAATTTCACAAATAAAGCATTTTTTTCACTGCATTCTAGTTGTGGTTTGTC
CAAACTCATCAATGTATCTTATCATGTCTGTATACCGTCGACCTCTAGCTAGAGCTTGGCGTAATCATGG
TCATAGCTGTTTCCTGTGTGAAATTGTTATCCGCTCACAATTCCACACAACATACGAGCCGGAAGCATAA
AGTGTAAAGCCTGGGGTGCCTAATGAGTGAGCTAACTCACATTAATTGCGTTGCGCTCACTGCCCGCTTT
CCAGTCGGGAAACCTGTCGTGCCAGCTGCATTAATGAATCGGCCAACGCGCGGGGAGAGGCGGTTTGCGT
ATTGGGCGCTCTTCCGCTTCCTCGCTCACTGACTCGCTGCGCTCGGTCGTTCGGCTGCGGCGAGCGGTAT
CAGCTCACTCAAAGGCGGTAATACGGTTATCCACAGAATCAGGGGATAACGCAGGAAAGAACATGTGAGC
AAAAGGCCAGCAAAAGGCCAGGAACCGTAAAAAGGCCGCGTTGCTGGCGTTTTTCCATAGGCTCCGCCCC
CCTGACGAGCATCACAAAAATCGACGCTCAAGTCAGAGGTGGCGAAACCCGACAGGACTATAAAGATACC
AGGCGTTTCCCCCTGGAAGCTCCCTCGTGCGCTCTCCTGTTCCGACCCTGCCGCTTACCGGATACCTGTC
CGCCTTTCTCCCTTCGGGAAGCGTGGCGCTTTCTCATAGCTCACGCTGTAGGTATCTCAGTTCGGTGTAG
GTCGTTCGCTCCAAGCTGGGCTGTGTGCACGAACCCCCCGTTCAGCCCGACCGCTGCGCCTTATCCGGTA
ACTATCGTCTTGAGTCCAACCCGGTAAGACACGACTTATCGCCACTGGCAGCAGCCACTGGTAACAGGAT
TAGCAGAGCGAGGTATGTAGGCGGTGCTACAGAGTTCTTGAAGTGGTGGCCTAACTACGGCTACACTAGA
AGAACAGTATTTGGTATCTGCGCTCTGCTGAAGCCAGTTACCTTCGGAAAAAGAGTTGGTAGCTCTTGAT
CCGGCAAACAAACCACCGCTGGTAGCGGTGGTTTTTTTGTTTGCAAGCAGCAGATTACGCGCAGAAAAAA
AGGATCTCAAGAAGATCCTTTGATCTTTTCTACGGGGTCTGACGCTCAGTGGAACGAAAACTCACGTTAA
GGGATTTTGGTCATGAGATTATCAAAAAGGATCTTCACCTAGATCCTTTTAAATTAAAAATGAAGTTTTA
AATCAATCTAAAGTATATATGAGTAAACTTGGTCTGACAGTTACCAATGCTTAATCAGTGAGGCACCTAT
CTCAGCGATCTGTCTATTTCGTTCATCCATAGTTGCCTGACTCCCCGTCGTGTAGATAACTACGATACGG
GAGGGCTTACCATCTGGCCCCAGTGCTGCAATGATACCGCGAGACCCACGCTCACCGGCTCCAGATTTAT
CAGCAATAAACCAGCCAGCCGGAAGGGCCGAGCGCAGAAGTGGTCCTGCAACTTTATCCGCCTCCATCCA
GTCTATTAATTGTTGCCGGGAAGCTAGAGTAAGTAGTTCGCCAGTTAATAGTTTGCGCAACGTTGTTGCC
ATTGCTACAGGCATCGTGGTGTCACGCTCGTCGTTTGGTATGGCTTCATTCAGCTCCGGTTCCCAACGAT
CAAGGCGAGTTACATGATCCCCCATGTTGTGCAAAAAAGCGGTTAGCTCCTTCGGTCCTCCGATCGTTGT
CAGAAGTAAGTTGGCCGCAGTGTTATCACTCATGGTTATGGCAGCACTGCATAATTCTCTTATTGTCATG
CCATCCGTAAGATGCTTTTCTGTGACTGGTGAGTACTCAACCAAGTCATTCTGAGAATAGTGTATGCGGC
GACCGAGTTGCTCTTGCCCGGCGTCAATACGGGATAATACCGCGCCACATAGCAGAACTTTAAAAGTGCT
CATCATTGGAAAACGTTCTTCGGGGCGAAAACTCTCAAGGATCTTACCGCTGTTGAGATCCAGTTCGATG
TAACCCACTCGTGCACCCAACTGATCTTCAGCATCTTTTACTTTCACCAGCGTTTCTGGGTGAGCAAAAA
CAGGAAGGCAAAATGCCGCAAAAAAGGGAATAAGGGCGACACGGAAATGTTGAATACTCATACTCTTCCT
TTTTCAATATTATTGAAGCATTTATCAGGGTTATTGTCTCATGAGCGGATACATATTTGAATGTATTTAG
AAAAATAAACAAATAGGGGTTCCGCGCACATTTCCCCGAAAAGTGCCACCTGACGTCGACGGATCGGGAG
ATCTCCCGATCCCCTATGGTGCACTCTCAGTACAATCTGCTCTGATGCCGCATAGTTAAGCCAGTATCTG
CTCCCTGCTTGTGTGTTGGAGGTCGCTGAGTAGTGCGCGAGC
Features (pLannotate 1.2.2; 20 found; start..end, strand, type, name):
    110..489     +  enhancer       CMV enhancer: human cytomegalovirus immediate early enhancer
    491..690     +  promoter       CMV promoter: human cytomegalovirus (CMV) immediate early promoter
    738..763     +  CDS            3xHA (fragment): three tandem HA epitope tags
    771..2312    +  CDS            PPM1H: PPM1H_HUMAN - Also known as ARHCL1, KIAA1157, URCC2. Experimental evidence at protein level: Swiss-Prot protein existence level 1. Dephosphorylates CDKN1B at 'Thr-187', thus removing a signal for proteasomal degradation. From Homo sapiens (Human).
   2325..2350    +  CDS            3xHA (fragment): three tandem HA epitope tags
   2398..2622    +  polyA_signal   bGH poly(A) signal: bovine growth hormone polyadenylation signal
   2626..2647    +  promoter       SV40 promoter (fragment): SV40 enhancer and early promoter
   2668..2901    +  rep_origin     f1 ori (fragment) (sequence partly withheld): f1 bacteriophage origin of replication; arrow indicates direction of (+) strand synthesis
   2906..2953    +  protein_bind   FRT: FLP-mediated recombination occurs in the 8-bp core sequence TCTAGAAA (Turan and Bode, 2011). FLP recombinase from the Saccharomyces cerevisiae 2μ plasmid
   2961..3983    +  CDS            HygR: hygromycin B phosphotransferase confers resistance to hygromycin
   3993..4118    +  CDS            ble (fragment): BLE_KLEPN - Experimental evidence at protein level: Swiss-Prot protein existence level 1. Binding protein with a strong affinity to the bleomycin family of antibiotics. Binds to CL990; an antimitotic-antibiotic compound. From Klebsiella pneumoniae.
   4113..4234    +  polyA_signal   SV40 poly(A) signal: SV40 polyadenylation signal
   4307..4323    -  protein_bind   lac operator: The lac repressor binds to the lac operator to inhibit transcription in E. coli. This inhibition can be relieved by adding lactose or isopropyl-β-D-thiogalactopyranoside (IPTG). lac repressor encoded by lacI
   4331..4361    -  promoter       lac promoter: promoter for the E. coli lac operon
   4376..4397    -  protein_bind   CAP binding site: CAP binding activates transcription in the presence of cAMP. E. coli catabolite activator protein
   4410..4502    -  CDS            lacI (fragment): lac repressor; lacI; The lac repressor binds to the lac operator to inhibit transcription in E. coli. This inhibition can be relieved by adding lactose or isopropyl-β-D-thiogalactopyranoside (IPTG).
   4685..5273    -  rep_origin     ori: high-copy-number ColE1/pMB1/pBR322/pUC origin of replication
   5444..6304    -  CDS            AmpR: β-lactamase; bla; confers resistance to ampicillin, carbenicillin, and related antibiotics
   6305..6409    -  promoter       AmpR promoter: bla
   6468..6520    -  misc_feature   bom (fragment): basis of mobility region from pBR322
