[The description below was written by a language model from this plasmid's Addgene catalogue record and pLannotate feature annotations shown in this document.]
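Description:
pCMV5D HA-PPM1H S124A/S211A is a mammalian expression plasmid of about 6.6 kb, built on the pCMV5D backbone and encoding human PPM1H, a PPM-family protein phosphatase, with two serine-to-alanine substitutions at positions 124 and 211. It is propagated in E. coli through a high-copy ColE1/pUC-type origin and selected with ampicillin via the β-lactamase gene and its native promoter. Remnants of lac regulatory sequence, a partial f1 origin and a bom fragment are also annotated in the backbone.

The expression cassette uses the human cytomegalovirus immediate-early enhancer and promoter to drive the PPM1H open reading frame, terminated by the bovine growth hormone polyadenylation signal. A short HA epitope match lies immediately upstream of the coding sequence, consistent with the N-terminal HA tag named in the record. A second HA-like fragment is annotated just downstream of the ORF, but the record does not say whether it is in frame or translated. Downstream of the cassette the annotation shows an FRT site directly preceding a hygromycin phosphotransferase gene that has no complete promoter of its own, followed by an SV40 poly(A) signal. This arrangement is typical of Flp-mediated integration vectors, in which hygromycin resistance is activated only after recombination into a genomic FRT landing site. The catalogue entry does not describe that use, however.

The stated purpose is expression of the HA-tagged double mutant in mammalian cells. The associated publication concerns how PPM1H localization influences LRRK2 kinase-mediated Rab GTPase phosphorylation and ciliogenesis, a pathway linked to Parkinson's disease. The functional rationale for the S124A/S211A substitutions is not given in the record.
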