Addgene plasmid #208370: pCMV5D HA-PPM1H S124A/S211A
Purpose: Mammalian expression of HA-tagged human PPM1H S124A/S211A
Depositing lab: Suzanne Pfeffer. Depositing organization: Stanford University. Publication: Localization of PPM1H phosphatase tunes Parkinson's disease-linked LRRK2 kinase-mediated Rab GTPase phosphorylation and ciliogenesis. Yeshaw WM, Adhikari A, Chiang CY, Dhekne HS, Wawro PS, Pfeffer SR. Proc Natl Acad Sci U S A. 2023 Oct 31;120(44):e2315171120. doi: 10.1073/pnas.2315171120. Epub 2023 Oct 27. PubMed 37889931.
Backbone
  Vector backbone: pCMV5D
  Vector type: Mammalian Expression
Growth in bacteria
  Bacterial resistance: Ampicillin, 100 μg/mL
  Growth temperature: 37°C
  Growth strain: DH5alpha
  Copy number: High Copy
Gene/Insert
  Gene/Insert name: HA-PPM1H S124A/S211A
  Species: H. sapiens (human)
  Mutation: S124A/S211A
  Entrez Gene: PPM1H (a.k.a. ARHCL1, NERPP-2C, URCC2)
  Cloning method: Restriction Enzyme; 5′ cloning site Unknown (unknown if destroyed); 3′ cloning site Unknown (unknown if destroyed)
  Sequencing primers: 5′ n/a
Terms and licenses: Academic/Nonprofit Terms; Industry Terms: Not Available to Industry
How to cite: pCMV5D HA-PPM1H S124A/S211A was a gift from Suzanne Pfeffer (Addgene plasmid # 208370 ; http://n2t.net/addgene:208370 ; RRID:Addgene_208370)
